>Addgene plasmid #144600 | TFORF3124 | addgene full sequence | sequence record 346384 | Addgene NGS Result
GGCTCCGGTGCCCGTCAGTGGGCAGAGCGCACATCGCCCACAGTCCCCGAGAAGTTGGGGGGAGGGGTCG
GCAATTGAACCGGTGCCTAGAGAAGGTGGCGCGGGGTAAACTGGGAAAGTGATGTCGTGTACTGGCTCCG
CCTTTTTCCCGAGGGTGGGGGAGAACCGTATATAAGTGCAGTAGTCGCCGTGAACGTTCTTTTTCGCAAC
GGGTTTGCCGCCAGAACACAGGTAAGTGCCGTGTGTGGTTCCCGCGGGCCTGGCCTCTTTACGGGTTATG
GCCCTTGCGTGCCTTGAATTACTTCCACCTGGCTGCAGTACGTGATTCTTGATCCCGAGCTTCGGGTTGG
AAGTGGGTGGGAGAGTTCGAGGCCTTGCGCTTAAGGAGCCCCTTCGCCTCGTGCTTGAGTTGAGGCCTGG
CCTGGGCGCTGGGGCCGCCGCGTGCGAATCTGGTGGCACCTTCGCGCCTGTCTCGCTGCTTTCGATAAGT
CTCTAGCCATTTAAAATTTTTGATGACCTGCTGCGACGCTTTTTTTCTGGCAAGATAGTCTTGTAAATGC
GGGCCAAGATCTGCACACTGGTATTTCGGTTTTTGGGGCCGCGGGCGGCGACGGGGCCCGTGCGTCCCAG
CGCACATGTTCGGCGAGGCGGGGCCTGCGAGCGCGGCCACCGAGAATCGGACGGGGGTAGTCTCAAGCTG
GCCGGCCTGCTCTGGTGCCTGGCCTCGCGCCGCCGTGTATCGCCCCGCCCTGGGCGGCAAGGCTGGCCCG
GTCGGCACCAGTTGCGTGAGCGGAAAGATGGCCGCTTCCCGGCCCTGCTGCAGGGAGCTCAAAATGGAGG
ACGCGGCGCTCGGGAGAGCGGGCGGGTGAGTCACCCACACAAAGGAAAAGGGCCTTTCCGTCCTCAGCCG
TCGCTTCATGTGACTCCACGGAGTACCGGGCGCCGTCCAGGCACCTCGATTAGTTCTCGAGCTTTTGGAG
TACGTCGTCTTTAGGTTGGGGGGAGGGGTTTTATGCGATGGAGTTTCCCCACACTGAGTGGGTGGAGACT
GAAGTTAGGCCAGCTTGGCACTTGATGTAATTCTCCTTGGAATTTGCCCTTTTTGAGTTTGGATCTTGGT
TCATTCTCAAGCCTCAGACAGTGGTTCAAAGTTTTTTTCTTCCATTTCAGGTGTCGTGAGGCTAGCATCG
ATTGATCAACAAGTTTGTACAAAAAAGTTGGCATGTCGTCCATCCTGCCTTTCACTCCCCCGATCGTGAA
GCGCCTGCTGGGCTGGAAGAAGGGCGAGCAGAACGGGCAGGAGGAGAAATGGTGCGAGAAGGCGGTCAAG
AGCCTGGTCAAGAAACTCAAGAAGACGGGGCAGCTGGACGAGCTGGAGAAGGCCATCACCACGCAGAACG
TCAACACCAAGTGCATCACCATCCCCAGGTCCCTGGATGGCCGGTTGCAGGTGTCCCATCGGAAGGGGCT
CCCTCATGTCATCTACTGCCGCCTGTGGCGATGGCCAGACCTGCACAGCCACCACGAGCTGCGGGCCATG
GAGCTGTGTGAGTTCGCCTTCAATATGAAGAAGGACGAGGTCTGCGTGAATCCCTACCACTACCAGAGAG
TAGAGACACCAGTTCTACCTCCTGTGTTGGTGCCACGCCACACAGAGATCCCGGCCGAGTTCCCCCCACT
GGACGACTACAGCCATTCCATCCCCGAAAACACTAACTTCCCCGCAGGCATCGAGCCCCAGAGCAATATT
CCAGAGACCCCACCCCCTGGCTACCTGAGTGAAGATGGAGAAACCAGTGACCACCAGATGAACCACAGCA
TGGACGCAGGTTCTCCAAACCTATCCCCGAATCCGATGTCCCCAGCACATAATAACTTGGACCTGCAGCC
AGTTACCTACTGCGAGCCGGCCTTCTGGTGCTCCATCTCCTACTACGAGCTGAACCAGCGCGTCGGGGAG
ACATTCCACGCCTCGCAGCCATCCATGACTGTGGATGGCTTCACCGACCCCTCCAATTCGGAGCGCTTCT
GCCTAGGGCTGCTCTCCAATGTCAACAGGAATGCAGCAGTGGAGCTGACACGGAGACACATCGGAAGAGG
CGTGCGGCTCTACTACATCGGAGGGGAGGTCTTCGCAGAGTGCCTCAGTGACAGCGCTATTTTTGTCCAG
TCTCCCAACTGTAACCAGCGCTATGGCTGGCACCCGGCCACCGTCTGCAAGATCCCACCAGGATGCAACC
TGAAGATCTTCAACAACCAGGAGTTCGCTGCCCTCCTGGCCCAGTCGGTCAACCAGGGCTTTGAGGCTGT
CTACCAGTTGACCCGAATGTGCACCATCCGCATGAGCTTCGTCAAAGGCTGGGGAGCGGAGTACAGGAGA
CAGACTGTGACCAGTACCCCCTGCTGGATTGAGCTGCACCTGAATGGGCCTTTGCAGTGGCTTGACAAGG
TCCTCACCCAGATGGGCTCCCCAAGCATCCGCTGTTCCAGTGTGTCTTACCCAACTTTCTTGTACAAAGT
GGTTGATATCGGTAAGCCTATCCCTAACCCTCTCCTCGGTCTCGATTCTACGTAGTAATGAACTAGTCCG
TAACTTGAAAGTATTTCGATTTCTTGGCTTTATATATCTTGTGGAAAGGACGACAAACTTGGTTGGCATG
CAAAGATACGCGTTAAGTCGACAATCAACCTCTGGATTACAAAATTTGTGAAAGATTGACTGGTATTCTT
AACTATGTTGCTCCTTTTACGCTATGTGGATACGCTGCTTTAATGCCTTTGTATCATGCTATTGCTTCCC
GTATGGCTTTCATTTTCTCCTCCTTGTATAAATCCTGGTTGCTGTCTCTTTATGAGGAGTTGTGGCCCGT
TGTCAGGCAACGTGGCGTGGTGTGCACTGTGTTTGCTGACGCAACCCCCACTGGTTGGGGCATTGCCACC
ACCTGTCAGCTCCTTTCCGGGACTTTCGCTTTCCCCCTCCCTATTGCCACGGCGGAACTCATCGCCGCCT
GCCTTGCCCGCTGCTGGACAGGGGCTCGGCTGTTGGGCACTGACAATTCCGTGGTGTTGTCGGGGAAATC
ATCGTCCTTTCCTTGGCTGCTCGCCTGTGTTGCCACCTGGATTCTGCGCGGGACGTCCTTCTGCTACGTC
CCTTCGGCCCTCAATCCAGCGGACCTTCCTTCCCGCGGCCTGCTGCCGGCTCTGCGGCCTCTTCCGCGTC
TTCGCCTTCGCCCTCAGACGAGTCGGATCTCCCTTTGGGCCGCCTCCCCGCGTCGACTTTAAGACCAATG
ACTTACAAGGCAGCTGTAGATCTTAGCCACTTTTTAAAAGAAAAGGGGGGACTGGAAGGGCTAATTCACT
CCCAACGAAGACAAGATCTGCTTTTTGCTTGTACTGGGTCTCTCTGGTTAGACCAGATCTGAGCCTGGGA
GCTCTCTGGCTAACTAGGGAACCCACTGCTTAAGCCTCAATAAAGCTTGCCTTGAGTGCTTCAAGTAGTG
TGTGCCCGTCTGTTGTGTGACTCTGGTAACTAGAGATCCCTCAGACCCTTTTAGTCAGTGTGGAAAATCT
CTAGCAGTACGTATAGTAGTTCATGTCATCTTATTATTCAGTATTTATAACTTGCAAAGAAATGAATATC
AGAGAGTGAGAGGAACTTGTTTATTGCAGCTTATAATGGTTACAAATAAAGCAATAGCATCACAAATTTC
ACAAATAAAGCATTTTTTTCACTGCATTCTAGTTGTGGTTTGTCCAAACTCATCAATGTATCTTATCATG
TCTGGCTCTAGCTATCCCGCCCCTAACTCCGCCCATCCCGCCCCTAACTCCGCCCAGTTCCGCCCATTCT
CCGCCCCATGGCTGACTAATTTTTTTTATTTATGCAGAGGCCGAGGCCGCCTCGGCCTCTGAGCTATTCC
AGAAGTAGTGAGGAGGCTTTTTTGGAGGCCTAGGGACGTACCCAATTCGCCCTATAGTGAGTCGTATTAC
GCGCGCTCACTGGCCGTCGTTTTACAACGTCGTGACTGGGAAAACCCTGGCGTTACCCAACTTAATCGCC
TTGCAGCACATCCCCCTTTCGCCAGCTGGCGTAATAGCGAAGAGGCCCGCACCGATCGCCCTTCCCAACA
GTTGCGCAGCCTGAATGGCGAATGGG
[124 nt withheld, positions 4157-4280]
C
[91 nt withheld, positions 4282-4372]
A
[49 nt withheld, positions 4374-4422]
CCTTTGACGTTGGAGTCCACGTTCTTT
[37 nt withheld, positions 4450-4486]
ACCCTATCTCGGTCTATTCTTTTGATTTATAAGGGATTTTGCCGATTTCGGCCTATTGGTTAAAAAATGA
GCTGATTTAACAAAAATTTAACGCGAATTTTAACAAAATATTAACGCTTACAATTTAGGTGGCACTTTTC
GGGGAAATGTGCGCGGAACCCCTATTTGTTTATTTTTCTAAATACATTCAAATATGTATCCGCTCATGAG
ACAATAACCCTGATAAATGCTTCAATAATATTGAAAAAGGAAGAGTATGAGTATTCAACATTTCCGTGTC
GCCCTTATTCCCTTTTTTGCGGCATTTTGCCTTCCTGTTTTTGCTCACCCAGAAACGCTGGTGAAAGTAA
AAGATGCTGAAGATCAGTTGGGTGCACGAGTGGGTTACATCGAACTGGATCTCAACAGCGGTAAGATCCT
TGAGAGTTTTCGCCCCGAAGAACGTTTTCCAATGATGAGCACTTTTAAAGTTCTGCTATGTGGCGCGGTA
TTATCCCGTATTGACGCCGGGCAAGAGCAACTCGGTCGCCGCATACACTATTCTCAGAATGACTTGGTTG
AGTACTCACCAGTCACAGAAAAGCATCTTACGGATGGCATGACAGTAAGAGAATTATGCAGTGCTGCCAT
AACCATGAGTGATAACACTGCGGCCAACTTACTTCTGACAACGATCGGAGGACCGAAGGAGCTAACCGCT
TTTTTGCACAACATGGGGGATCATGTAACTCGCCTTGATCGTTGGGAACCGGAGCTGAATGAAGCCATAC
CAAACGACGAGCGTGACACCACGATGCCTGTAGCAATGGCAACAACGTTGCGCAAACTATTAACTGGCGA
ACTACTTACTCTAGCTTCCCGGCAACAATTAATAGACTGGATGGAGGCGGATAAAGTTGCAGGACCACTT
CTGCGCTCGGCCCTTCCGGCTGGCTGGTTTATTGCTGATAAATCTGGAGCCGGTGAGCGTGGGTCTCGCG
GTATCATTGCAGCACTGGGGCCAGATGGTAAGCCCTCCCGTATCGTAGTTATCTACACGACGGGGAGTCA
GGCAACTATGGATGAACGAAATAGACAGATCGCTGAGATAGGTGCCTCACTGATTAAGCATTGGTAACTG
TCAGACCAAGTTTACTCATATATACTTTAGATTGATTTAAAACTTCATTTTTAATTTAAAAGGATCTAGG
TGAAGATCCTTTTTGATAATCTCATGACCAAAATCCCTTAACGTGAGTTTTCGTTCCACTGAGCGTCAGA
CCCCGTAGAAAAGATCAAAGGATCTTCTTGAGATCCTTTTTTTCTGCGCGTAATCTGCTGCTTGCAAACA
AAAAAACCACCGCTACCAGCGGTGGTTTGTTTGCCGGATCAAGAGCTACCAACTCTTTTTCCGAAGGTAA
CTGGCTTCAGCAGAGCGCAGATACCAAATACTGTTCTTCTAGTGTAGCCGTAGTTAGGCCACCACTTCAA
GAACTCTGTAGCACCGCCTACATACCTCGCTCTGCTAATCCTGTTACCAGTGGCTGCTGCCAGTGGCGAT
AAGTCGTGTCTTACCGGGTTGGACTCAAGACGATAGTTACCGGATAAGGCGCAGCGGTCGGGCTGAACGG
GGGGTTCGTGCACACAGCCCAGCTTGGAGCGAACGACCTACACCGAACTGAGATACCTACAGCGTGAGCT
ATGAGAAAGCGCCACGCTTCCCGAAGGGAGAAAGGCGGACAGGTATCCGGTAAGCGGCAGGGTCGGAACA
GGAGAGCGCACGAGGGAGCTTCCAGGGGGAAACGCCTGGTATCTTTATAGTCCTGTCGGGTTTCGCCACC
TCTGACTTGAGCGTCGATTTTTGTGATGCTCGTCAGGGGGGCGGAGCCTATGGAAAAACGCCAGCAACGC
GGCCTTTTTACGGTTCCTGGCCTTTTGCTGGCCTTTTGCTCACATGTTCTTTCCTGCGTTATCCCCTGAT
TCTGTGGATAACCGTATTACCGCCTTTGAGTGAGCTGATACCGCTCGCCGCAGCCGAACGACCGAGCGCA
GCGAGTCAGTGAGCGAGGAAGCGGAAGAGCGCCCAATACGCAAACCGCCTCTCCCCGCGCGTTGGCCGAT
TCATTAATGCAGCTGGCACGACAGGTTTCCCGACTGGAAAGCGGGCAGTGAGCGCAACGCAATTAATGTG
AGTTAGCTCACTCATTAGGCACCCCAGGCTTTACACTTTATGCTTCCGGCTCGTATGTTGTGTGGAATTG
TGAGCGGATAACAATTTCACACAGGAAACAGCTATGACCATGATTACGCCAAGCGCGCAATTAACCCTCA
CTAAAGGGAACAAAAGCTGGAGCTGCAAGCTTAATGTAGTCTTATGCAATACTCTTGTAGTCTTGCAACA
TGGTAACGATGAGTTAGCAACATGCCTTACAAGGAGAGAAAAAGCACCGTGCATGCCGATTGGTGGAAGT
AAGGTGGTACGATCGTGCCTTATTAGGAAGGCAACAGACGGGTCTGACATGGATTGGACGAACCACTGAA
TTGCCGCATTGCAGAGATATTGTATTTAAGTGCCTAGCTCGATACATAAACGGGTCTCTCTGGTTAGACC
AGATCTGAGCCTGGGAGCTCTCTGGCTAACTAGGGAACCCACTGCTTAAGCCTCAATAAAGCTTGCCTTG
AGTGCTTCAAGTAGTGTGTGCCCGTCTGTTGTGTGACTCTGGTAACTAGAGATCCCTCAGACCCTTTTAG
TCAGTGTGGAAAATCTCTAGCAGTGGCGCCCGAACAGGGACTTGAAAGCGAAAGGGAAACCAGAGGAGCT
CTCTCGACGCAGGACTCGGCTTGCTGAAGCGCGCACGGCAAGAGGCGAGGGGCGGCGACTGGTGAGTACG
CCAAAAATTTTGACTAGCGGAGGCTAGAAGGAGAGAGATGGGTGCGAGAGCGTCAGTATTAAGCGGGGGA
GAATTAGATCGCGATGGGAAAAAATTCGGTTAAGGCCAGGGGGAAAGAAAAAATATAAATTAAAACATAT
AGTATGGGCAAGCAGGGAGCTAGAACGATTCGCAGTTAATCCTGGCCTGTTAGAAACATCAGAAGGCTGT
AGACAAATACTGGGACAGCTACAACCATCCCTTCAGACAGGATCAGAAGAACTTAGATCATTATATAATA
CAGTAGCAACCCTCTATTGTGTGCATCAAAGGATAGAGATAAAAGACACCAAGGAAGCTTTAGACAAGAT
AGAGGAAGAGCAAAACAAAAGTAAGACCACCGCACAGCAAGCGGCCGCTGATCTTCAGACCTGGAGGAGG
AGATATGAGGGACAATTGGAGAAGTGAATTATATAAATATAAAGTAGTAAAAATTGAACCATTAGGAGTA
GCACCCACCAAGGCAAAGAGAAGAGTGGTGCAGAGAGAAAAAAGAGCAGTGGGAATAGGAGCTTTGTTCC
TTGGGTTCTTGGGAGCAGCAGGAAGCACTATGGGCGCAGCGTCAATGACGCTGACGGTACAGGCCAGACA
ATTATTGTCTGGTATAGTGCAGCAGCAGAACAATTTGCTGAGGGCTATTGAGGCGCAACAGCATCTGTTG
CAACTCACAGTCTGGGGCATCAAGCAGCTCCAGGCAAGAATCCTGGCTGTGGAAAGATACCTAAAGGATC
AACAGCTCCTGGGGATTTGGGGTTGCTCTGGAAAACTCATTTGCACCACTGCTGTGCCTTGGAATGCTAG
TTGGAGTAATAAATCTCTGGAACAGATTTGGAATCACACGACCTGGATGGAGTGGGACAGAGAAATTAAC
AATTACACAAGCTTAATACACTCCTTAATTGAAGAATCGCAAAACCAGCAAGAAAAGAATGAACAAGAAT
TATTGGAATTAGATAAATGGGCAAGTTTGTGGAATTGGTTTAACATAACAAATTGGCTGTGGTATATAAA
ATTATTCATAATGATAGTAGGAGGCTTGGTAGGTTTAAGAATAGTTTTTGCTGTACTTTCTATAGTGAAT
AGAGTTAGGCAGGGATATTCACCATTATCGTTTCAGACCCACCTCCCAACCCCGAGGGGACCCATGCATT
GCATCTCAATTAGTCAGCAACCAGGTGTGGAAAGTCCCCAGGCTCCCCAGCAGGCAGAAGTATGCAAAGC
ATGCGTCTCAATTAGTCAGCAACCATAGTCCCGCCCCTAACTCCGCCCATCCCGCCCCTAACTCCGCCCA
GTTCCGCCCATTCTCCGCCCCATGGCTGACTAATTTTTTTTATTTATGCAGAGGCCGAGGCCGCCTCGGC
CTCTGAGCTATTCCAGAAGTAGTGAGGAGGCTTTTTTGGAGGCCTAGGCTTTTGCAAAAAGCTTTCTAGA
GGTACCACCGGAGCTTACCATGACCGAGTACAAGCCCACGGTGCGCCTCGCCACCCGCGACGACGTCCCC
AGGGCCGTACGCACCCTCGCCGCCGCGTTCGCCGACTACCCCGCCACGCGCCACACCGTCGATCCGGACC
GCCACATCGAGCGGGTCACCGAGCTGCAAGAACTCTTCCTCACGCGCGTCGGGCTCGACATCGGCAAGGT
GTGGGTCGCGGACGACGGCGCCGCCGTGGCGGTCTGGACCACGCCGGAGAGCGTCGAAGCGGGGGCGGTG
TTCGCCGAGATCGGCCCGCGCATGGCCGAGTTGAGCGGTTCCCGGCTGGCCGCGCAGCAACAGATGGAAG
GCCTCCTGGCGCCGCACCGGCCCAAGGAGCCCGCGTGGTTCCTGGCCACCGTCGGCGTCTCGCCCGACCA
CCAGGGCAAGGGTCTGGGCAGCGCCGTCGTGCTCCCCGGAGTGGAGGCGGCCGAGCGCGCCGGGGTGCCC
GCCTTCCTGGAGACCTCCGCGCCCCGCAACCTCCCCTTCTACGAGCGGCTCGGCTTCACCGTCACCGCCG
ACGTCGAGGTGCCCGAAGGACCGCGCACCTGGTGCATGACCCGCAAGCCCGGTGCCAGTTAACGAATTCT
AGATCTTGAGACAAATGGCAGTATTCATCCACAATTTTAAAAGAAAAGGGGGGATTGGGGGGTACAGTGC
AGGGGAAAGAATAGTAGACATAATAGCAACAGACATACAAACTAAAGAATTACAAAAACAAATTACAAAA
ATTCAAAATTTTCGGGTTTATTACAGGGACAGCAGAGATCCACTTTGGCGCCGGCTCGAGGCCTGCAGGT
GCAAAGATGGATAAAGTTTTAAACAGAGAGGAATCTTTGCAGCTAATGGACCTTCTAGGTCTTGAAAGGA
GTGGGAATT
Features (pLannotate 1.2.2; 34 found; start..end, strand, type, name):
      1..1179    +  promoter       EF-1α promoter: strong constitutive promoter for human elongation factor EF-1α
   1200..1217    +  protein_bind   attB1 (fragment): mutant version of attB; core recombination site for the Gateway® BP reaction BP Clonase™
   1223..2497    +  CDS            SMAD3: SMAD3_HUMAN - Also known as MADH3. Experimental evidence at protein level: Swiss-Prot protein existence level 1. Receptor-regulated SMAD (R-SMAD) that is an intracellular signal transducer and transcriptional modulator activated by TGF-beta (transforming growth factor) and activin type 1 receptor kinases. Binds the TRE element in the promoter region of many genes that are regulated by TGF-beta and, on formation of the SMAD3/SMAD4 complex, activates transcription. Also can form a SMAD3/SMAD4/JUN/FOS complex at the AP- 1/SMAD site to regulate TGF-beta-mediated transcription. Has an inhibitory ef
   2499..2523    -  protein_bind   attB2: mutant version of attB; recombination site for the Gateway® BP reaction BP Clonase™
   2531..2572    +  CDS            V5 tag: epitope tag from simian virus 5
   2588..2641    +  promoter       U6 promoter (fragment): RNA polymerase III promoter for human U6 snRNA
   2683..3271    +  misc_feature   WPRE: woodchuck hepatitis virus posttranscriptional regulatory element
   3322..3341    +  misc_feature   cPPT/CTS (fragment): central polypurine tract and central termination sequence of HIV-1
   3343..3576    +  LTR            3' LTR (ΔU3): self-inactivating 3' long terminal repeat (LTR) from HIV-1
   3654..3775    +  polyA_signal   SV40 poly(A) signal: SV40 polyadenylation signal
   3815..3950    +  rep_origin     SV40 ori: SV40 origin of replication
   3971..3989    -  promoter       T7 promoter: promoter for bacteriophage T7 RNA polymerase
   3997..4152    +  CDS            lacZα (fragment): LacZα fragment of β-galactosidase; lacZ fragment
   4157..4585    +  rep_origin     f1 ori (sequence partly withheld): f1 bacteriophage origin of replication; arrow indicates direction of (+) strand synthesis
   4638..4742    +  promoter       AmpR promoter: bla
   4743..5603    +  CDS            AmpR: β-lactamase; bla; confers resistance to ampicillin, carbenicillin, and related antibiotics
   5774..6362    +  rep_origin     ori: high-copy-number ColE1/pMB1/pBR322/pUC origin of replication
   6545..6637    +  CDS            lacI (fragment): lac repressor; lacI; The lac repressor binds to the lac operator to inhibit transcription in E. coli. This inhibition can be relieved by adding lactose or isopropyl-β-D-thiogalactopyranoside (IPTG).
   6650..6671    +  protein_bind   CAP binding site: CAP binding activates transcription in the presence of cAMP. E. coli catabolite activator protein
   6686..6716    +  promoter       lac promoter: promoter for the E. coli lac operon
   6724..6740    +  protein_bind   lac operator: The lac repressor binds to the lac operator to inhibit transcription in E. coli. This inhibition can be relieved by adding lactose or isopropyl-β-D-thiogalactopyranoside (IPTG). lac repressor encoded by lacI
   6785..6803    +  promoter       T3 promoter: promoter for bacteriophage T3 RNA polymerase
   6831..7057    +  promoter       RSV promoter: Rous sarcoma virus enhancer/promoter
   7058..7238    +  LTR            5' LTR (truncated): truncated 5' long terminal repeat (LTR) from HIV-1
   7285..7410    +  misc_feature   HIV-1 Ψ: packaging signal of human immunodeficiency virus type 1
   7394..7757    +  CDS            HIV-1 gag (fragment): gag protein from human immunodeficiency virus 1; gag
   7903..8136    +  misc_feature   RRE: The Rev response element (RRE) of HIV-1 allows for Rev-dependent mRNA export from the nucleus to the cytoplasm.
   8513..8539    +  CDS            Rev (fragment): human immunodeficiency virus 1 (HIV-1) Rev protein; rev; enhances nuclear export of unspliced and incompletely spliced viral mRNAs
   8546..8569    +  promoter       SV40 promoter (fragment): SV40 early promoter
   8570..8641    +  promoter       SV40 promoter (fragment): SV40 enhancer and early promoter
   8665..8800    +  rep_origin     SV40 ori: SV40 origin of replication
   8846..9442    +  CDS            PuroR (fragment): puromycin N-acetyltransferase; pac from Streptomyces; confers resistance to puromycin
   9491..9608    +  misc_feature   cPPT/CTS: central polypurine tract and central termination sequence of HIV-1
   9673..9739    +  CDS            small t antigen (fragment): SV40 (simian virus 40) small t antigen
