[The description below was written by a language model from this plasmid's Addgene catalogue record and pLannotate feature annotations shown in this document.]
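Description:
TFORF3124 is a third-generation-style, self-inactivating lentiviral expression plasmid built on the pLX_TRC317 backbone for overexpressing human SMAD3 in mammalian cells. It belongs to a barcoded transcription factor ORF collection in which each construct carries a unique 24-bp barcode, so that the factor present in a given cell can be identified in pooled screens. The barcode is not annotated as a separate feature in the table. In bacteria the plasmid replicates from a high-copy ColE1/pUC-type origin and is selected with ampicillin via the β-lactamase gene. An f1 origin and remnants of lac and T7/T3 cloning-vector sequence are also present. The depositor warns that the plasmid can recombine, as is common for LTR-containing vectors.

The viral genome is transcribed from an RSV promoter fused to a truncated HIV-1 5' LTR. This is followed by the Ψ packaging signal with a partial gag sequence and by the RRE for Rev-dependent nuclear export. Next comes an SV40 early promoter driving puromycin N-acetyltransferase for selection of transduced cells, then a cPPT/CTS element that aids nuclear import. The EF-1α promoter then drives the SMAD3 coding sequence, which is flanked by attB1 and attB2 sites left by Gateway cloning and joined at its C terminus to a V5 epitope tag for detection. A WPRE downstream enhances transcript expression, and the ΔU3 3' LTR renders the integrated provirus self-inactivating. An SV40 poly(A) signal lies beyond the LTR. SMAD3 is a receptor-regulated SMAD that transduces TGF-β and activin signals and regulates transcription together with SMAD4. The construct suits stable SMAD3 overexpression, alone or within pooled screens such as the directed-differentiation studies for which the collection was made.
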