Addgene plasmid #144600: TFORF3124
Purpose: Lentiviral vector for overexpressing transcription factor ORFs with unique 24-bp barcodes. Barcodes facilitate identification of transcription factors in pooled screens.
Depositing lab: Feng Zhang. Depositing organization: Broad Institute. Publication: A transcription factor atlas of directed differentiation. Joung J, Ma S, Tay T, Geiger-Schuller KR, Kirchgatterer PC, Verdine VK, Guo B, Arias-Garcia MA, Allen WE, Singh A, Kuksenko O, Abudayyeh OO, Gootenberg JS, Fu Z, Macrae RK, Buenrostro JD, Regev A, Zhang F. Cell. 2023 Jan 5;186(1):209-229.e26. doi: 10.1016/j.cell.2022.11.026. PubMed 36608654.
Backbone
  Vector backbone: pLX_TRC317
  Backbone manufacturer: Broad Institute Genetic Perturbation Platform
  Backbone size w/o insert (bp): 8264
  Vector type: Mammalian Expression, Lentiviral
  Selectable markers: Puromycin
Growth in bacteria
  Bacterial resistance: Ampicillin, 100 μg/mL
  Growth temperature: 37°C
  Growth strain: NEB Stable
  Copy number: High Copy
Gene/Insert
  Gene/Insert name: SMAD3
  Species: H. sapiens (human)
  Insert size (bp): 1481
  Entrez Gene: SMAD3 (a.k.a. HSPC193, HsT17436, JV15-2, LDS1C, LDS3, MADH3, hMAD-3, hSMAD3, mad3)
  Promoter: EF1a
  Tag / fusion protein: V5 (C terminal on insert)
  Cloning method: Gateway Cloning
  Sequencing primers: 5′ GGGTGGAGACTGAAGTTAGGCCAG; 3′ CACATAGCGTAAAAGGAGCAACATAG
Resource information
  A portion of this plasmid was derived from a plasmid made by: Broad Institute Genetic Perturbation Platform
Terms and licenses: Academic/Nonprofit Terms; Industry Terms: Not Available to Industry
Depositor comments: NM_005902.3 Please test multiple small colonies in case of plasmid recombination. To make this collection available in a timely manner, a portion of this collection was not fully sequenced by Addgene. If an Addgene verified full plasmid sequence is not available, please contact us prior to placing an order to request the full sequence.
How to cite: TFORF3124 was a gift from Feng Zhang (Addgene plasmid # 144600 ; http://n2t.net/addgene:144600 ; RRID:Addgene_144600)
