>Addgene plasmid #144600 | TFORF3124 | depositor partial sequence | sequence record 285915 | Insert
ATCGATTGATCAACAAGTTTGTACAAAAAAGTTGGCATGTCGTCCATCCTGCCTTTCACTCCCCCGATCG
TGAAGCGCCTGCTGGGCTGGAAGAAGGGCGAGCAGAACGGGCAGGAGGAGAAATGGTGCGAGAAGGCGGT
CAAGAGCCTGGTCAAGAAACTCAAGAAGACGGGGCAGCTGGACGAGCTGGAGAAGGCCATCACCACGCAG
AACGTCAACACCAAGTGCATCACCATCCCCAGGTCCCTGGATGGCCGGTTGCAGGTGTCCCATCGGAAGG
GGCTCCCTCATGTCATCTACTGCCGCCTGTGGCGATGGCCAGACCTGCACAGCCACCACGAGCTGCGGGC
CATGGAGCTGTGTGAGTTCGCCTTCAATATGAAGAAGGACGAGGTCTGCGTGAATCCCTACCACTACCAG
AGAGTAGAGACACCAGTTCTACCTCCTGTGTTGGTGCCACGCCACACAGAGATCCCGGCCGAGTTCCCCC
CACTGGACGACTACAGCCATTCCATCCCCGAAAACACTAACTTCCCCGCAGGCATCGAGCCCCAGAGCAA
TATTCCAGAGACCCCACCCCCTGGCTACCTGAGTGAAGATGGAGAAACCAGTGACCACCAGATGAACCAC
AGCATGGACGCAGGTTCTCCAAACCTATCCCCGAATCCGATGTCCCCAGCACATAATAACTTGGACCTGC
AGCCAGTTACCTACTGCGAGCCGGCCTTCTGGTGCTCCATCTCCTACTACGAGCTGAACCAGCGCGTCGG
GGAGACATTCCACGCCTCGCAGCCATCCATGACTGTGGATGGCTTCACCGACCCCTCCAATTCGGAGCGC
TTCTGCCTAGGGCTGCTCTCCAATGTCAACAGGAATGCAGCAGTGGAGCTGACACGGAGACACATCGGAA
GAGGCGTGCGGCTCTACTACATCGGAGGGGAGGTCTTCGCAGAGTGCCTCAGTGACAGCGCTATTTTTGT
CCAGTCTCCCAACTGTAACCAGCGCTATGGCTGGCACCCGGCCACCGTCTGCAAGATCCCACCAGGATGC
AACCTGAAGATCTTCAACAACCAGGAGTTCGCTGCCCTCCTGGCCCAGTCGGTCAACCAGGGCTTTGAGG
CTGTCTACCAGTTGACCCGAATGTGCACCATCCGCATGAGCTTCGTCAAAGGCTGGGGAGCGGAGTACAG
GAGACAGACTGTGACCAGTACCCCCTGCTGGATTGAGCTGCACCTGAATGGGCCTTTGCAGTGGCTTGAC
AAGGTCCTCACCCAGATGGGCTCCCCAAGCATCCGCTGTTCCAGTGTGTCTTACCCAACTTTCTTGTACA
AAGTGGTTGATATCGGTAAGCCTATCCCTAACCCTCTCCTCGGTCTCGATTCTACGTAGTAATGAACTAG
TCCGTAACTTGAAAGTATTTCGATTTCTTGGCTTTATATATCTTGTGGAAAGGACGACAAACTTGGTTGG
CATGCAAAGAT
