>Addgene plasmid #144600 | TFORF3124 | depositor partial sequence | sequence record 285916 | Barcode
CAAACTTGGTTGGCATGCAAAGAT
